Addgene plasmid #157535: pD649-HAsp-FLT4-COMP5AP-AviTag-9xHis
Purpose: Mammalian expression of cell-surface protein extracellular domain fused to COMP5AP-AviTag-9xHis. Protein is secreted from cells.
Depositing lab: Chris Garcia. Depositing organization: Stanford University. Publication: A Human IgSF Cell-Surface Interactome Reveals a Complex Network of Protein-Protein Interactions. Wojtowicz WM, Vielmetter J, Fernandes RA, Siepe DH, Eastman CL, Chisholm GB, Cox S, Klock H, Anderson PW, Rue SM, Miller JJ, Glaser SM, Bragstad ML, Vance J, Lam AW, Lesley SA, Zinn K, Garcia KC. Cell. 2020 Aug 20;182(4):1027-1043.e17. doi: 10.1016/j.cell.2020.07.025. PubMed 32822567.
Backbone
  Vector backbone: pD649
  Backbone size w/o insert (bp): 7153
  Vector type: Mammalian Expression
Growth in bacteria
  Bacterial resistance: Ampicillin, 100 μg/mL
  Growth temperature: 37°C
  Growth strain: DH5alpha
  Copy number: High Copy
Gene/Insert
  Gene/Insert name: FLT4 (alt name: VGFR3)
  Species: H. sapiens (human)
  Insert size (bp): 2253
  Entrez Gene: FLT4 (a.k.a. CHTD7, FLT-4, FLT41, LMPH1A, LMPHM1, PCL, VEGFR-3, VEGFR3)
  Promoter: CMV/SP6
  Tag / fusion protein: COMP5AP-AviTag-9xHis (C terminal on backbone)
  Cloning method: Restriction Enzyme; 5′ cloning site GCGGCCGC (not destroyed); 3′ cloning site GGCGCGCC (not destroyed)
  Sequencing primers: 5′ ATTTAGGTGACACTATAG; 3′ CGTCGCACTCCATCACGGTG
Resource information
  A portion of this plasmid was derived from a plasmid made by: synthesis by ThermoFisher
Terms and licenses: Academic/Nonprofit Terms; Industry Terms: Not Available to Industry
Depositor comments: Some plasmids in this collection may have an IS4-like element ISVsa5 family transposase upstream of the CMV promoter.
How to cite: pD649-HAsp-FLT4-COMP5AP-AviTag-9xHis was a gift from Chris Garcia (Addgene plasmid # 157535 ; http://n2t.net/addgene:157535 ; RRID:Addgene_157535)
