[The description below was written by a language model from this plasmid's Addgene catalogue record and pLannotate feature annotations shown in this document.]
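Description:
pD649-HAsp-FLT4-COMP5AP-AviTag-9xHis is a mammalian expression plasmid built on the pD649 backbone for producing a secreted, multimerised form of the extracellular domain of human FLT4 (VEGFR3), the receptor tyrosine kinase for VEGFC and VEGFD. It is propagated in E. coli as a high-copy plasmid through a ColE1/pUC-type origin and selected with ampicillin via the β-lactamase gene. The annotation also shows an SV40 early/EM7 promoter cassette driving a puromycin N-acetyltransferase coding sequence with an SV40 polyadenylation signal, which would allow selection in mammalian cells. Short kanamycin-resistance, lacZα, ble and f1 origin fragments appear to be backbone remnants.

Expression is driven by the CMV enhancer and immediate early promoter, followed by a fragment of CMV intron A, with an SP6 promoter just upstream of the open reading frame that could support in vitro transcription. The construct name indicates an HA-derived signal peptide, although the automated annotation labels this leader region as an immunoglobulin heavy chain signal sequence fragment. The FLT4 ectodomain, cloned between retained NotI and AscI sites, is fused at its C terminus to the coiled-coil region of rat cartilage oligomeric matrix protein, which drives pentamer assembly, then to human placental alkaline phosphatase, an AviTag for enzymatic biotinylation, and a polyhistidine tag (9xHis by name, annotated as 8xHis), ending at a bGH polyadenylation signal.

The pentameric alkaline phosphatase fusion provides high avidity and an enzymatic readout, suiting it to use as a soluble probe in extracellular protein interaction screens of cell-surface proteins. The depositor notes that some plasmids in this collection may carry an IS4-like transposase insertion upstream of the CMV promoter; no such feature is annotated here.
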