Features (pLannotate 1.2.2; 24 found; start..end, strand, type, name):
    119..143     -  CDS            KanR (fragment): aminoglycoside phosphotransferase; aph(3')-Ia; confers resistance to kanamycin
    254..842     +  rep_origin     ori: high-copy-number ColE1/pMB1/pBR322/pUC origin of replication
   1067..1084    +  terminator     rrnB T2 terminator (fragment): transcription terminator T2 from the E. coli rrnB gene
   1109..1128    -  CDS            lacZα (fragment): LacZα fragment of β-galactosidase; lacZ fragment
   1584..1600    +  protein_bind   lac operator: The lac repressor binds to the lac operator to inhibit transcription in E. coli. This inhibition can be relieved by adding lactose or isopropyl-β-D-thiogalactopyranoside (IPTG). lac repressor encoded by lacI
   1843..2146    +  enhancer       CMV enhancer: human cytomegalovirus immediate early enhancer
   2147..2350    +  promoter       CMV promoter: human cytomegalovirus (CMV) immediate early promoter
   2486..2529    +  intron         CMV intron (fragment): modified intron A from human cytomegalovirus
   2581..2599    +  promoter       SP6 promoter: promoter for bacteriophage SP6 RNA polymerase
   2603..2640    +  CDS            IgH signal sequence (fragment): signal sequence from the mouse immunoglobulin heavy chain variable region
   2743..5001    +  CDS            FLT4 (fragment): VGFR3_HUMAN - Also known as VEGFR3. Experimental evidence at protein level: Swiss-Prot protein existence level 1. Tyrosine-protein kinase that acts as a cell-surface receptor for VEGFC and VEGFD, and plays an essential role in adult lymphangiogenesis and in the development of the vascular network and the cardiovascular system during embryonic development. Promotes proliferation, survival and migration of endothelial cells, and regulates angiogenic sprouting. Signaling by activated FLT4 leads to enhanced production of VEGFC, and to a lesser degree VEGFA, thereby creating a positive feedback loo
   5098..5277    +  CDS            Comp (fragment): COMP_RAT - Experimental evidence at protein level: Swiss-Prot protein existence level 1. May play a role in the structural integrity of cartilage via its interaction with other extracellular matrix proteins such as the collagens and fibronectin. Can mediate the interaction of chondrocytes with the cartilage extracellular matrix through interaction with cell surface integrin receptors. Could play a role in the pathogenesis of osteoarthritis. Potent suppressor of apoptosis in both primary chondrocytes and transformed cells. Suppresses apoptosis by blocking the activation of caspase-3 and by indu
   5265..6717    +  CDS            SEAP (fragment): secreted alkaline phosphatase from human placenta The natural enzyme has a C-terminal transmembrane sequence that is replaced by a GPI anchor.
   6742..6783    +  CDS            AviTag™ (fragment): peptide tag that allows for enzymatic biotinylation
   6787..6810    +  CDS            8xHis: 8xHis affinity tag
   6956..7067    +  polyA_signal   bGH poly(A) signal: bovine growth hormone polyadenylation signal
   7068..7176    +  rep_origin     f1 ori (fragment): f1 bacteriophage origin of replication; arrow indicates direction of (+) strand synthesis
   7190..7519    +  promoter       SV40 promoter: SV40 enhancer and early promoter
   7567..7614    +  promoter       EM7 promoter: synthetic bacterial promoter&nbsp
   7633..8232    +  CDS            PuroR (fragment): puromycin N-acetyltransferase; pac from Streptomyces; confers resistance to puromycin
   8242..8367    +  CDS            ble (fragment): BLE_KLEPN - Experimental evidence at protein level: Swiss-Prot protein existence level 1. Binding protein with a strong affinity to the bleomycin family of antibiotics. Binds to CL990; an antimitotic-antibiotic compound. From Klebsiella pneumoniae.
   8362..8483    +  polyA_signal   SV40 poly(A) signal: SV40 polyadenylation signal
   8536..9396    -  CDS            AmpR: β-lactamase; bla; confers resistance to ampicillin, carbenicillin, and related antibiotics
   9399..89      -  promoter       AmpR promoter (fragment) (across the origin): bla
>Addgene plasmid #157535 | pD649-HAsp-FLT4-COMP5AP-AviTag-9xHis | depositor full sequence | sequence record 304179 | Full Sequence
TTTCAATATTATTGAAGCATTTATCAGGGTTATTGTCTCATGAGCGGATACATATTTGAATGTATTTAGA
AAAATAAACAAATAGGGGTCAGTGTTACAACCAATTAACCAATTCTGAACATTATCGCGAGCCCATTTAT
ACCTGAATATGGCTCATAACACCCCTTGCTCATGACCAAAATCCCTTAACGTGAGTTACGCGCGCGTCGT
TCCACTGAGCGTCAGACCCCGTAGAAAAGATCAAAGGATCTTCTTGAGATCCTTTTTTTCTGCGCGTAAT
CTGCTGCTTGCAAACAAAAAAACCACCGCTACCAGCGGTGGTTTGTTTGCCGGATCAAGAGCTACCAACT
CTTTTTCCGAAGGTAACTGGCTTCAGCAGAGCGCAGATACCAAATACTGTTCTTCTAGTGTAGCCGTAGT
TAGCCCACCACTTCAAGAACTCTGTAGCACCGCCTACATACCTCGCTCTGCTAATCCTGTTACCAGTGGC
TGCTGCCAGTGGCGATAAGTCGTGTCTTACCGGGTTGGACTCAAGACGATAGTTACCGGATAAGGCGCAG
CGGTCGGGCTGAACGGGGGGTTCGTGCACACAGCCCAGCTTGGAGCGAACGACCTACACCGAACTGAGAT
ACCTACAGCGTGAGCTATGAGAAAGCGCCACGCTTCCCGAAGGGAGAAAGGCGGACAGGTATCCGGTAAG
CGGCAGGGTCGGAACAGGAGAGCGCACGAGGGAGCTTCCAGGGGGAAACGCCTGGTATCTTTATAGTCCT
GTCGGGTTTCGCCACCTCTGACTTGAGCGTCGATTTTTGTGATGCTCGTCAGGGGGGCGGAGCCTATGGA
AAAACGCCAGCAACGCGGCCTTTTTACGGTTCCTGGCCTTTTGCTGGCCTTTTGCTCACATGTTCTTTCC
TGCGTTATCCCCTGATTCTGTGGATAACCGTATTACCGCCTTTGAGTGAGCTGATACCGCTCGCCGCAGC
CGAACGACCGAGCGCAGCGAGTCAGTGAGCGAGGAAGCGGAAGGCGAGAGTAGGGAACTGCCAGGCATCA
AACTAAGCAGAAGGCCCCTGACGGATGGCCTTTTTGCGTTTCTACAAACTCTTTCTGTGTTGTAAAACGA
CGGCCAGTCTTAAGCTCGGGCCCCCTGGGCGGTTCTGATAACGAGTAATCGTTAATCCGCAAATAACGTA
AAAACCCGCTTCGGCGGGTTTTTTTATGGGGGGAGTTTAGGGAAAGAGCATTTGTCAGAATATTTAAGGG
CGCCTGTCACTTTGCTTGATATATGAGAATTATTTAACCTTATAAATGAGAAAAAAGCAACGCACTTTAA
ATAAGATACGTTGCTTTTTCGATTGATGAACACCTATAATTAAACTATTCATCTATTATTTATGATTTTT
TGTATATACAATATTTCTAGTTTGTTAAAGAGAATTAAGAAAATAAATCTCGAAAATAATAAAGGGAAAA
TCAGTTTTTGATATCAAAATTATACATGTCAACGATAATACAAAATATAATACAAACTATAAGATGTTAT
CAGTATTTATTATCATTTAGAATAAATTTTGTGTCGCCCTTAATTGTGAGCGGATAACAATTACGAGCTT
CATGCACAGTGGCGTTGACTCAATATTGGCCATTAGCCATATTATTCATTGGTTATATAGCATAAATCAA
TATTGGCTATTGGCCATTGCATACGTTGTATCTATATCATAATATGTACATTTATATTGGCTCATGTCCA
ATATGACCGCCATGTTGGCATTGATTATTGACTAGTTATTAATAGTAATCAATTACGGGGTCATTAGTTC
ATAGCCCATATATGGAGTTCCGCGTTACATAACTTACGGTAAATGGCCCGCCTGGCTGACCGCCCAACGA
CCCCCGCCCATTGACGTCAATAATGACGTATGTTCCCATAGTAACGCCAATAGGGACTTTCCATTGACGT
CAATGGGTGGAGTATTTACGGTAAACTGCCCACTTGGCAGTACATCAAGTGTATCATATGCCAAGTACGC
CCCCTATTGACGTCAATGACGGTAAATGGCCCGCCTGGCATTATGCCCAGTACATGACCTTATGGGACTT
TCCTACTTGGCAGTACATCTACGTATTAGTCATCGCTATTACCATGGTGATGCGGTTTTGGCAGTACATC
AATGGGCGTGGATAGCGGTTTGACTCACGGGGATTTCCAAGTCTCCACCCCATTGACGTCAATGGGAGTT
TGTTTTGGCACCAAAATCAACGGGACTTTCCAAAATGTCGTAACAACTCCGCCCCATTGACGCAAATGGG
CGGTAGGCGTGTACGGTGGGAGGTCTATATAAGCAGAGCTCGTTTAGTGAACCGTCAGATCGCCTGGAGA
CGCCATCCACGCTGTTTTGACCTCCATAGAAGACACCGGGACCGATCCAGCCTCCGCGGCCGGGAACGGT
GCATTGGAACGCGGATTCCCCGTGCCAAGAGTGACGTAAGTACCGCCTATAGAGTCTATAGGCCCACCCC
CTTGGCTTCGTTAGAACGCGGCTACAATTAATACATAACCTTATGTATCATACACATACGATTTAGGTGA
CACTATAGAATAACATCCACTTTGCCTTTCTCTCCACAGGTGTCCACTCCCAGGTCCAACTGCACCTCGG
TTCTATCGAAAACGCGCCTGCTAGCGCCACCATGAAGACCATCATTGCCCTGAGCTACATCTTCTGCCTG
GTGTTCGCTGCGGCCGCCTATAGCATGACCCCTCCAACACTGAACATCACCGAGGAATCCCACGTGATCG
ACACCGGCGATAGCCTGAGCATCAGCTGTAGAGGACAGCACCCTCTGGAATGGGCTTGGCCTGGTGCTCA
AGAAGCTCCTGCCACAGGCGACAAGGATAGCGAGGATACAGGCGTTGTGCGGGACTGTGAAGGCACCGAT
GCCAGACCTTATTGCAAGGTGCTGCTGCTGCACGAGGTGCACGCCAATGATACAGGCAGCTACGTGTGCT
ACTACAAGTACATCAAGGCCCGGATCGAGGGCACAACAGCCGCCAGCTCTTACGTGTTCGTGCGGGATTT
CGAGCAGCCCTTCATCAACAAGCCCGACACACTGCTGGTCAACCGGAAGGATGCTATGTGGGTGCCCTGC
CTGGTGTCTATCCCTGGCCTGAATGTGACCCTGAGAAGCCAGAGTAGCGTGCTGTGGCCTGATGGCCAAG
AGGTCGTGTGGGACGATAGAAGAGGCATGCTGGTGTCCACACCTCTGCTGCATGATGCCCTGTACCTGCA
GTGTGAAACCACCTGGGGCGACCAGGACTTCCTGAGCAATCCTTTCCTGGTGCACATCACCGGCAACGAG
CTGTACGATATCCAGCTGCTGCCCCGGAAGTCTCTGGAACTGCTCGTGGGAGAGAAGCTGGTGCTGAATT
GCACCGTGTGGGCCGAGTTTAACAGCGGCGTGACCTTCGATTGGGACTACCCTGGAAAACAGGCCGAGCG
CGGAAAATGGGTGCCAGAGAGAAGAAGCCAGCAGACCCACACAGAGCTGAGCAGCATCCTGACCATCCAC
AACGTGTCCCAGCACGATCTGGGCTCCTATGTGTGCAAGGCCAACAACGGCATCCAGCGGTTCAGAGAAA
GCACCGAAGTGATTGTGCACGAGAACCCCTTCATCTCCGTGGAATGGCTGAAGGGCCCTATCCTGGAAGC
TACAGCTGGCGACGAACTGGTCAAGCTGCCAGTGAAACTGGCCGCTTATCCTCCACCTGAGTTCCAGTGG
TACAAGGACGGAAAGGCCCTGAGCGGCAGACACTCTCCTCACGCTCTGGTCCTGAAAGAAGTGACAGAGG
CCAGCACCGGCACATACACACTGGCCCTTTGGAATTCTGCCGCCGGACTGAGAAGAAACATCAGCCTGGA
ACTGGTGGTCAACGTGCCACCTCAGATCCACGAGAAAGAGGCAAGCAGCCCCAGCATCTACAGCAGACAT
AGCAGACAGGCCCTGACCTGTACAGCCTATGGTGTCCCTCTGCCTCTGAGCATCCAGTGGCATTGGAGGC
CTTGGACACCCTGCAAGATGTTCGCCCAGAGAAGTCTGCGGCGGAGACAGCAGCAAGATCTGATGCCTCA
GTGCAGAGATTGGAGAGCCGTGACCACACAGGACGCCGTGAATCCTATTGAGAGCCTGGACACCTGGACC
GAGTTCGTGGAAGGCAAGAACAAGACCGTGTCCAAGCTGGTCATCCAGAACGCCAATGTGTCCGCCATGT
ATAAGTGCGTGGTGTCCAACAAAGTCGGCCAGGACGAGCGGCTGATCTACTTCTACGTGACAACAATCCC
CGACGGCTTCACCATCGAGAGCAAGCCTAGCGAGGAACTGCTGGAAGGACAGCCTGTTCTGCTGAGCTGC
CAGGCCGACAGCTATAAGTACGAGCACCTGAGATGGTACAGACTGAACCTGAGCACACTGCACGACGCCC
ACGGAAATCCACTGCTGCTGGACTGCAAGAACGTGCACCTGTTTGCTACTCCTCTGGCCGCCTCTCTGGA
AGAAGTTGCTCCTGGCGCTAGACACGCCACACTGAGCCTGTCTATTCCTAGAGTGGCCCCTGAGCACGAG
GGCCACTATGTGTGTGAAGTGCAGGACAGACGGTCCCACGACAAGCACTGCCACAAGAAATACCTGAGCG
TGCAGGCCCTGGAAGCCCCTAGACTGACCCAGAATCTGACCGACCTGCTCGTGAACGTGTCCGACAGTCT
GGAAATGCAGTGTCTGGTGGCTGGCGCCCACGCTCCTAGCATCGTGTGGTATAAGGATGAGCGGCTCCTG
GAAGAGAAGAGTGGCGTGGACCTGGCCGATAGCAACCAGAAGCTGTCCATCCAGAGAGTCAGAGAAGAGG
ACGCCGGCAGATACCTGTGCAGCGTGTGTAATGCCAAGGGCTGTGTGAATAGCAGCGCCTCTGTGGCCGT
GGAAGGATCAGAGGATAAGGGCAGCATGGAAGGCGCGCCGGAAGATCAAGTTGATCCAAGATTGATTGAT
GGCAAGGGCGGATCTCTGGAGGTGCTGTTCCAGGGACCAGGCGGAAGCGGCAATCCCGGCGGCGATCTGG
CCCCCCAGATGCTGCGCGAGCTGCAGGAGACCAATGCCGCCCTGCAGGACGTGCGCGAGCTGCTGCGCCA
CCGCGTGAAGGAGATCACCTTCCTGAAGAACACCGTGATGGAGTGCGACGCCTGCGGTATGCAGCCCTCT
AGAGGCTCCGGCTCCATCATCCCAGTTGAGGAGGAGAACCCGGACTTCTGGAACCGCGAGGCAGCCGAGG
CCCTGGGTGCCGCCAAGAAGCTGCAGCCTGCACAGACAGCCGCCAAGAACCTCATCATCTTCCTGGGCGA
TGGGATGGGGGTGTCTACGGTGACAGCTGCCAGGATCCTAAAAGGGCAGAAGAAGGACAAACTGGGGCCT
GAGATACCCCTGGCCATGGACCGCTTCCCATATGTGGCTCTGTCCAAGACATACAATGTAGACAAACATG
TGCCAGACAGTGGAGCCACAGCCACGGCCTACCTGTGCGGGGTCAAGGGCAACTTCCAGACCATTGGCTT
GAGTGCAGCCGCCCGCTTTAACCAGTGCAACACGACACGCGGCAACGAGGTCATCTCCGTGATGAATCGG
GCCAAGAAAGCAGGGAAGTCAGTGGGAGTGGTAACCACCACACGAGTGCAGCACGCCTCGCCAGCCGGCA
CCTACGCCCACACGGTGAACCGCAACTGGTACTCGGACGCCGACGTGCCTGCCTCGGCCCGCCAGGAGGG
GTGCCAGGACATCGCTACGCAGCTCATCTCCAACATGGACATTGACGTGATCCTAGGTGGAGGCCGAAAG
TACATGTTTCGCATGGGAACCCCAGACCCTGAGTACCCAGATGACTACAGCCAAGGTGGGACCAGGCTGG
ACGGGAAGAATCTGGTGCAGGAATGGCTGGCGAAGCGCCAGGGTGCCCGGTATGTGTGGAACCGCACTGA
GCTCATGCAGGCTTCCCTGGACCCGTCTGTGACCCATCTCATGGGTCTCTTTGAGCCTGGAGACATGAAA
TACGAGATCCACCGAGACTCCACACTGGACCCCTCCCTGATGGAGATGACAGAGGCTGCCCTGCGCCTGC
TGAGCAGGAACCCCCGCGGCTTCTTCCTCTTCGTGGAGGGTGGTCGCATCGACCATGGTCATCATGAAAG
CAGGGCTTACCGGGCACTGACTGAGACGATCATGTTCGACGACGCCATTGAGAGGGCGGGCCAGCTCACC
AGCGAGGAGGACACGCTGAGCCTCGTCACTGCCGACCACTCCCACGTCTTCTCCTTCGGAGGCTACCCCC
TGCGAGGGAGCTCCATCTTCGGGCTGGCCCCTGGCAAGGCCCGGGACAGGAAGGCCTACACGGTCCTCCT
ATACGGAAACGGTCCAGGCTATGTGCTCAAGGACGGCGCCCGGCCGGATGTTACCGAGAGCGAGAGCGGG
AGCCCCGAGTATCGGCAGCAGTCAGCAGTGCCCCTGGACGAAGAGACCCACGCAGGCGAGGACGTGGCGG
TGTTCGCGCGCGGCCCGCAGGCGCACCTGGTTCACGGCGTGCAGGAGCAGACCTTCATAGCGCACGTCAT
GGCCTTCGCCGCCTGCCTGGAGCCCTACACCGCCTGCGACCTGGCGCCCCCCGCCGGCACCACCGACGCC
GCGCACCCGGGTGGCGGAGGACTGAACGACATCTTCGAGGCTCAGAAAATCGAATGGCACGAACATCACC
ATCACCATCACCATCACCATTAAGGCCGGCCTGTAGTCACTGGCACAACGCGTTACCCGGTAAGCCAATC
GGGTATACACGGTCGTCATACTGCAGACAGGGTTCTTCTACTTTGCAAGATAGTCTTGAGTAGTAAAATA
AATAGATAGAGAAAATCAGCCTCGACTGTGCCTTCTAGTTGCCAGCCATCTGTTGTTTGCCCCTCCCCCG
TGCCTTCCTTGACCCTGGAAGGTGCCACTCCCACTGTCCTTTCCTAATAAAATGAGGAAATTGCATCACA
ACACTCAACCCTATCTCGGTCTATTCTTTTGATTTATAAGGGATTTTGCCGATTTCGGCCTATTGGTTAA
AAAATGAGCTGATTTAACAAAAATTTAACGCGAATTAATTCTGTGGAATGTGTGTCAGTTAGGGTGTGGA
AAGTCCCCAGGCTCCCCAGCAGGCAGAAGTATGCAAAGCATGCATCTCAATTAGTCAGCAACCAGGTGTG
GAAAGTCCCCAGGCTCCCCAGCAGGCAGAAGTATGCAAAGCATGCATCTCAATTAGTCAGCAACCATAGT
CCCGCCCCTAACTCCGCCCATCCCGCCCCTAACTCCGCCCAGTTCCGCCCATTCTCCGCCCCATGGCTGA
CTAATTTTTTTTATTTATGCAGAGGCCGAGGCCGCCTCTGCCTCTGAGCTATTCCAGAAGTAGTGAGGAG
GCTTTTTTGGAGGCCTAGGCTTTTGCAAAAAGCTCCCGGGAGCTTGTATATCCATTTTCGGATCTGATCA
GCACGTGTTGACAATTAATCATCGGCATAGTATATCGGCATAGTATAATACGACAAGGTGAGGAACTAAA
CCATGACCGAGTACAAGCCCACGGTGCGCCTCGCCACCCGCGACGACGTCCCCAGGGCCGTACGCACCCT
CGCCGCCGCGTTCGCCGACTACCCCGCCACGCGCCACACCGTCGATCCGGACCGCCACATCGAGCGGGTC
ACCGAGCTGCAAGAACTCTTCCTCACGCGCGTCGGGCTCGACATCGGCAAGGTGTGGGTCGCGGACGACG
GCGCCGCGGTGGCGGTCTGGACCACGCCGGAGAGCGTCGAAGCGGGGGCGGTGTTCGCCGAGATCGGCCC
GCGCATGGCCGAGTTGAGCGGTTCCCGGCTGGCCGCGCAGCAACAGATGGAAGGCCTCCTGGCGCCGCAC
CGGCCCAAGGAGCCCGCGTGGTTCCTGGCCACCGTCGGCGTCTCGCCCGACCACCAGGGCAAGGGTCTGG
GCAGCGCCGTCGTGCTCCCCGGAGTGGAGGCGGCCGAGCGCGCCGGGGTGCCCGCCTTCCTGGAGACATC
CGCGCCCCGCAACCTCCCCTTCTACGAGCGGCTCGGCTTCACCGTCACCGCCGACGTCGAGGTGCCCGAA
GGACCGCGCACCTGGTGCATGACCCGCAAGCCCGGTGCCTGACACGTGCTACGAGATTTCGATTCCACCG
CCGCCTTCTATGAAAGGTTGGGCTTCGGAATCGTTTTCCGGGACGCCGGCTGGATGATCCTCCAGCGCGG
GGATCTCATGCTGGAGTTCTTCGCCCACCCCAACTTGTTTATTGCAGCTTATAATGGTTACAAATAAAGC
AATAGCATCACAAATTTCACAAATAAAGCATTTTTTTCACTGCATTCTAGTTGTGGTTTGTCCAAACTCA
TCAATGTATCTTATCATGTCTGTATACCGTCGACCTCTAGCTAGAGCTTGGCGTAATCATGGTCATTACC
AATGCTTAATCAGTGAGGCACCTATCTCAGCGATCTGTCTATTTCGTTCATCCATAGTTGCCTGACTCCC
CGTCGTGTAGATAACTACGATACGGGAGGGCTTACCATCTGGCCCCAGCGCTGCGATGATACCGCGAGAA
CCACGCTCACCGGCTCCGGATTTATCAGCAATAAACCAGCCAGCCGGAAGGGCCGAGCGCAGAAGTGGTC
CTGCAACTTTATCCGCCTCCATCCAGTCTATTAATTGTTGCCGGGAAGCTAGAGTAAGTAGTTCGCCAGT
TAATAGTTTGCGCAACGTTGTTGCCATCGCTACAGGCATCGTGGTGTCACGCTCGTCGTTTGGTATGGCT
TCATTCAGCTCCGGTTCCCAACGATCAAGGCGAGTTACATGATCCCCCATGTTGTGCAAAAAAGCGGTTA
GCTCCTTCGGTCCTCCGATCGTTGTCAGAAGTAAGTTGGCCGCAGTGTTATCACTCATGGTTATGGCAGC
ACTGCATAATTCTCTTACTGTCATGCCATCCGTAAGATGCTTTTCTGTGACTGGTGAGTACTCAACCAAG
TCATTCTGAGAATAGTGTATGCGGCGACCGAGTTGCTCTTGCCCGGCGTCAATACGGGATAATACCGCGC
CACATAGCAGAACTTTAAAAGTGCTCATCATTGGAAAACGTTCTTCGGGGCGAAAACTCTCAAGGATCTT
ACCGCTGTTGAGATCCAGTTCGATGTAACCCACTCGTGCACCCAACTGATCTTCAGCATCTTTTACTTTC
ACCAGCGTTTCTGGGTGAGCAAAAACAGGAAGGCAAAATGCCGCAAAAAAGGGAATAAGGGCGACACGGA
AATGTTGAATACTCATATTCTTCCTT
