>Addgene plasmid #157535 | pD649-HAsp-FLT4-COMP5AP-AviTag-9xHis | depositor partial sequence | sequence record 304180 | insert (extracellular domain)
TATAGCATGACCCCTCCAACACTGAACATCACCGAGGAATCCCACGTGATCGACACCGGCGATAGCCTGA
GCATCAGCTGTAGAGGACAGCACCCTCTGGAATGGGCTTGGCCTGGTGCTCAAGAAGCTCCTGCCACAGG
CGACAAGGATAGCGAGGATACAGGCGTTGTGCGGGACTGTGAAGGCACCGATGCCAGACCTTATTGCAAG
GTGCTGCTGCTGCACGAGGTGCACGCCAATGATACAGGCAGCTACGTGTGCTACTACAAGTACATCAAGG
CCCGGATCGAGGGCACAACAGCCGCCAGCTCTTACGTGTTCGTGCGGGATTTCGAGCAGCCCTTCATCAA
CAAGCCCGACACACTGCTGGTCAACCGGAAGGATGCTATGTGGGTGCCCTGCCTGGTGTCTATCCCTGGC
CTGAATGTGACCCTGAGAAGCCAGAGTAGCGTGCTGTGGCCTGATGGCCAAGAGGTCGTGTGGGACGATA
GAAGAGGCATGCTGGTGTCCACACCTCTGCTGCATGATGCCCTGTACCTGCAGTGTGAAACCACCTGGGG
CGACCAGGACTTCCTGAGCAATCCTTTCCTGGTGCACATCACCGGCAACGAGCTGTACGATATCCAGCTG
CTGCCCCGGAAGTCTCTGGAACTGCTCGTGGGAGAGAAGCTGGTGCTGAATTGCACCGTGTGGGCCGAGT
TTAACAGCGGCGTGACCTTCGATTGGGACTACCCTGGAAAACAGGCCGAGCGCGGAAAATGGGTGCCAGA
GAGAAGAAGCCAGCAGACCCACACAGAGCTGAGCAGCATCCTGACCATCCACAACGTGTCCCAGCACGAT
CTGGGCTCCTATGTGTGCAAGGCCAACAACGGCATCCAGCGGTTCAGAGAAAGCACCGAAGTGATTGTGC
ACGAGAACCCCTTCATCTCCGTGGAATGGCTGAAGGGCCCTATCCTGGAAGCTACAGCTGGCGACGAACT
GGTCAAGCTGCCAGTGAAACTGGCCGCTTATCCTCCACCTGAGTTCCAGTGGTACAAGGACGGAAAGGCC
CTGAGCGGCAGACACTCTCCTCACGCTCTGGTCCTGAAAGAAGTGACAGAGGCCAGCACCGGCACATACA
CACTGGCCCTTTGGAATTCTGCCGCCGGACTGAGAAGAAACATCAGCCTGGAACTGGTGGTCAACGTGCC
ACCTCAGATCCACGAGAAAGAGGCAAGCAGCCCCAGCATCTACAGCAGACATAGCAGACAGGCCCTGACC
TGTACAGCCTATGGTGTCCCTCTGCCTCTGAGCATCCAGTGGCATTGGAGGCCTTGGACACCCTGCAAGA
TGTTCGCCCAGAGAAGTCTGCGGCGGAGACAGCAGCAAGATCTGATGCCTCAGTGCAGAGATTGGAGAGC
CGTGACCACACAGGACGCCGTGAATCCTATTGAGAGCCTGGACACCTGGACCGAGTTCGTGGAAGGCAAG
AACAAGACCGTGTCCAAGCTGGTCATCCAGAACGCCAATGTGTCCGCCATGTATAAGTGCGTGGTGTCCA
ACAAAGTCGGCCAGGACGAGCGGCTGATCTACTTCTACGTGACAACAATCCCCGACGGCTTCACCATCGA
GAGCAAGCCTAGCGAGGAACTGCTGGAAGGACAGCCTGTTCTGCTGAGCTGCCAGGCCGACAGCTATAAG
TACGAGCACCTGAGATGGTACAGACTGAACCTGAGCACACTGCACGACGCCCACGGAAATCCACTGCTGC
TGGACTGCAAGAACGTGCACCTGTTTGCTACTCCTCTGGCCGCCTCTCTGGAAGAAGTTGCTCCTGGCGC
TAGACACGCCACACTGAGCCTGTCTATTCCTAGAGTGGCCCCTGAGCACGAGGGCCACTATGTGTGTGAA
GTGCAGGACAGACGGTCCCACGACAAGCACTGCCACAAGAAATACCTGAGCGTGCAGGCCCTGGAAGCCC
CTAGACTGACCCAGAATCTGACCGACCTGCTCGTGAACGTGTCCGACAGTCTGGAAATGCAGTGTCTGGT
GGCTGGCGCCCACGCTCCTAGCATCGTGTGGTATAAGGATGAGCGGCTCCTGGAAGAGAAGAGTGGCGTG
GACCTGGCCGATAGCAACCAGAAGCTGTCCATCCAGAGAGTCAGAGAAGAGGACGCCGGCAGATACCTGT
GCAGCGTGTGTAATGCCAAGGGCTGTGTGAATAGCAGCGCCTCTGTGGCCGTGGAAGGATCAGAGGATAA
GGGCAGCATGGAA
